Addgene plasmid #193362: vgCam-pRSETb
Purpose: A FRET-based calcium probe using Sumire
Depositing lab: Takeharu Nagai. Publication: Extension of the short wavelength side of fluorescent proteins using hydrated chromophores, and its application. Sugiura K, Nagai T. Commun Biol. 2022 Nov 3;5(1):1172. doi: 10.1038/s42003-022-04153-7. PubMed 36329112.
Backbone
  Vector backbone: pRSETB
  Backbone size w/o insert (bp): 2900
  Total vector size (bp): 4900
  Vector type: E.coli expression
Growth in bacteria
  Bacterial resistance: Ampicillin, 100 μg/mL
  Growth temperature: 37°C
  Growth strain: DH5alpha
  Copy number: High Copy
Gene/Insert
  Gene/Insert name: vgCam (alt name: vgCam)
  Species: E.coli
  Insert size (bp): 2000
  Promoter: T7
  Tag / fusion protein: His X6 tag (N terminal on insert); Strep tag (C terminal on insert)
  Cloning method: Ligation Independent Cloning
  Sequencing primers: 5′ CGATCCCGCGAAATTAATACGAC; 3′ GCCTCTTCGCTATTACGCCAG
Terms and licenses: Academic/Nonprofit Terms; Industry Terms: Not Available to Industry
How to cite: vgCam-pRSETb was a gift from Takeharu Nagai (Addgene plasmid # 193362 ; http://n2t.net/addgene:193362 ; RRID:Addgene_193362)
