[The description below was written by a language model from this plasmid's Addgene catalogue record and pLannotate feature annotations shown in this document.]
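Description:
vgCam-pRSETb is an E. coli expression plasmid of about 4.9 kb built on the pRSETB backbone, carrying a roughly 2 kb insert encoding vgCam, a genetically encoded FRET-based calcium indicator that uses the fluorescent protein Sumire. The plasmid is maintained at high copy through a ColE1/pUC-type origin and selected with ampicillin via the β-lactamase gene and its own promoter. An f1 origin is also present, allowing single-stranded DNA production. Short lacZα and lacI fragments in the annotation appear to be backbone remnants rather than functional genes.

Expression is driven by the T7 promoter with the phage gene 10 ribosome binding site and ends at a T7 terminator, so it requires a host supplying T7 RNA polymerase. The open reading frame begins with the usual pRSET leader: a 6xHis tag, the T7 gene 10 leader and an Xpress epitope containing an enterokinase cleavage site. This is followed by a cameleon-style sensor cassette: an Aequorea-derived fluorescent protein, a calmodulin segment, a short myosin light chain kinase fragment that presumably serves as the calmodulin-binding peptide, and circularly permuted cp173Venus, ending in a C-terminal Strep-tag II. The automated annotation labels the first fluorescent protein as Clover, but given the stated purpose this position most likely corresponds to Sumire, matched to its closest GFP-family relative. The record does not confirm this explicitly. In this design, calcium-dependent binding of calmodulin to the peptide changes the geometry between the two fluorophores and thus the FRET signal. The dual affinity tags suit purification of the recombinant probe from bacteria for in vitro characterisation.
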