Features (pLannotate 1.2.2; 18 found; start..end, strand, type, name):
     20..38      +  promoter       T7 promoter: promoter for bacteriophage T7 RNA polymerase
     70..92      +  RBS            RBS: efficient ribosome binding site from bacteriophage T7 gene 10 (Olins and Rangwala, 1989)
    112..132     +  CDS            capTEV™ (fragment): composite tag for in vivo biotinylation, TEV protease cleavage, and 6xHis tagging
    133..165     +  CDS            T7 tag (gene 10 leader): leader peptide from bacteriophage T7 gene 10 promotes efficient translation in E. coli
    169..192     +  CDS            Xpress™ tag: Xpress™ epitope tag, including an enterokinase recognition and cleavage site
    202..885     +  CDS            Clover: Clover is a basic (constitutively fluorescent) green/yellow fluorescent protein published in 2012, derived from Aequorea victoria. It is reported to be a rapidly-maturing weak dimer with high acid sensitivity.
    889..1245    +  CDS            CALMA_ARBPU (fragment): Experimental evidence at protein level: Swiss-Prot protein existence level 1. Calmodulin mediates the control of a large number of enzymes, ion channels and other proteins by Ca(2+). Among the enzymes to be stimulated by the calmodulin-Ca(2+) complex are a number of protein kinases and phosphatases. From Arbacia punctulata (Punctuate sea urchin).
   1342..1419    +  CDS            MYLK2 (fragment): MYLK2_HUMAN - Experimental evidence at protein level: Swiss-Prot protein existence level 1. Implicated in the level of global muscle contraction and cardiac function. Phosphorylates a specific serine in the N-terminus of a myosin light chain. From Homo sapiens (Human).
   1426..2160    +  CDS            cp173Venus: circularly permuted form of the Venus yellow fluorescent protein (Nagai et al., 2004) efficient FRET acceptor for CFP
   2173..2195    +  CDS            Strep-Tag II (fragment): peptide that binds Strep-Tactin®, an engineered form of streptavidin
   2210..2259    +  CDS            SET1 (fragment): solubility-enhancement tag derived from T7 phage gene 10B
   2267..2314    +  terminator     T7 terminator: transcription terminator for bacteriophage T7 RNA polymerase
   2340..2406    +  CDS            lacZα (fragment): LacZα fragment of β-galactosidase; lacZ fragment
   2411..2839    +  rep_origin     f1 ori (sequence partly withheld): f1 bacteriophage origin of replication; arrow indicates direction of (+) strand synthesis
   2892..2996    +  promoter       AmpR promoter: bla
   2997..3857    +  CDS            AmpR: β-lactamase; bla; confers resistance to ampicillin, carbenicillin, and related antibiotics
   4028..4616    +  rep_origin     ori: high-copy-number ColE1/pMB1/pBR322/pUC origin of replication
   4799..4852    +  CDS            lacI (fragment): lac repressor; lacI; The lac repressor binds to the lac operator to inhibit transcription in E. coli. This inhibition can be relieved by adding lactose or isopropyl-β-D-thiogalactopyranoside (IPTG).
>Addgene plasmid #193362 | vgCam-pRSETb | addgene full sequence | sequence record 383850 | Addgene NGS Result
GATCTCGATCCCGCGAAATTAATACGACTCACTATAGGGAGACCACAACGGTTTCCCTCTAGAAATAATT
TTGTTTAACTTTAAGAAGGAGATATACATATGCGGGGTTCTCATCATCATCATCATCATGGTATGGCTAG
CATGACTGGTGGACAGCAAATGGGTCGGGATCTGTACGACGATGACGATAAGGATCCAACCATGGTGAGC
AAGGGCGAGGAGCTGTTCACCGGGGTGGTGCCCATCCTGGTCGAGCTGGACGGCGACGTAAACGGCCACA
AGTTCAGCGTGCGCGGCGAGGGCGAGGGCGATGCCACCAACGGCAAGCTGACCCTGAAGTTCATCTGCAC
CACCGGCAAGCTGCCCGTGCCCTGGCCCACCCTCGTGACCACCCTGGGTTACGGCGTGGCGTGCTTCAGC
CGCTACCCCGACCACATGAAGCGCCACGACTTCTTCAAGTCCGCCATGCCCGAAGGCTACGTCCAGGAGC
GCACCATCAGCTTCAAGGACGACGGCACCTACAAGACCCGCGCCGAGGTGAAGTTCGAGGGCGACACCCT
GGTGAACCGCATCGAGCTGAAGGGCATCGACTTCAAGGAGGACGGCAACATCCTGGGGCACAAGCTGGAG
TACAACGGTATTAGCGGCAACGTGTATATCACCGCCGACAAGCAGAAGAACGGCATCAAGGCCAACTATA
AGATCCGCCACAACGTGGAGGACGGCAGCGTGCAGCTCGCCGACCACTACCAGCAGAACACCCCCATCGG
CGACGGCCCCGTGCTGCTGCCCGACAACCACTACCTGAGCGTGCAGGTGGTGCTGAGCAAAGACCCCAAC
GAGAAGCGCGATCACATGGTCCTGCTGGAGTTCCGTACCGCCGCCCGCATGCATGACCAACTGACAGAAG
AGCAGATTGCAGAGTTCAAAGAAGCCTTCTCATTATTCGACAAGGATGGGGACGGCACCATCACCACAAA
GGAACTTGGCACCGTTATGAGGTCGCTTGGACAAAACCCAACGGAAGCAGAATTGCAGGATATGATCAAT
GAAGTCGATGCTGATGGCAATGGAACGATTTACTTTCCTGAATTTCTTACTATGATGGCTAGAAAAATGA
AGGACACAGACAGCGAAGAGGAAATCCGAGAAGCATTCCGTGTTTTTGACAAGGATGGGAACGGCTACAT
CAGCGCTGCTCAGTTACGTCACGTCATGACAAACCTCGGGGAGAAGTTAACAGATGAAGAAGTTGATGAA
ATGATAAGGGAAGCAGATATCGATGGTGATGGCCAAGTAAACTATGAAGAGTTTGTACAAATGATGACAG
CAAAGGGGGGGAAGAGGCGCTGGAAGAAAAACTTCATTGCCGTCAGCGCTGCCAACCGGTTCAAGAAGAT
CTCCAGCTCCGGGGCACTGGAGCTCATGGACGGCAGCGTGCAGCTCGCCGACCACTACCAGCAGAACACC
CCCATCGGCGACGGCCCCGTGCTGCTGCCCGACAACCACTACCTGAGCATCCAGTCCAAGCTGAGCAAAG
ACCCCAACGAGAAGCGCGATCACATGGTCCTGCTGGAGTTCGTGACCGCCGCCGGGATCACTCTCGGCAT
GGACGAGCTGTACAAGGGTGGCAGCGGTGGCATGGTGAGCAAGGGCGAGGAGCTGTTCACCGGGGTGGTG
CCCATCCTGGTCGAGCTGGACGGCGACGTAAACGGCCACAAGTTCAGCGTGTCCGGCGAGGGCGAGGGCG
ATGCCACCTACGGCAAGCTGACCCTGAAGTTCATCTGCACCACCGGCAAGCTGCCCGTGCCCTGGCCCAC
CCTCGTGACCACCTTCTCCTACGGCGTGATGGTGTTCGCCCGCTACCCCGACCACATGAAGCAGCACGAC
TTCTTCAAGTCCGCCATGCCCGAAGGCTACGTCCAGGAGCGCACCATCTTCTTCAAGGACGACGGCAACT
ACAAGACCCGCGCCGAGGTGAAGTTCGAGGGCGACACCCTGGTGAACCGCATCGAGCTGAAGGGCATCGA
CTTCAAGGAGGACGGCAACATCCTGGGGCACAAGCTGGAGTACAACTTCAACAGCCACAACGTCTATATC
ATGGCCGACAAGCAGAAGAACGGCATCAAGGCCAACTTCAAGATCCGCCACAACATCGAGGAATTCGGAG
GCTGGAGCCACCCGCAGTTCGAAAAATAAGCTTGATCCGGCTGCTAACAAAGCCCGAAAGGAAGCTGAGT
TGGCTGCTGCCACCGCTGAGCAATAACTAGCATAACCCCTTGGGGCCTCTAAACGGGTCTTGAGGGGTTT
TTTGCTGAAAGGAGGAACTATATCCGGATCTGGCGTAATAGCGAAGAGGCCCGCACCGATCGCCCTTCCC
AACAGTTGCGCAGCCTGAATGGCGAATGGG
[124 nt withheld, positions 2411-2534]
C
[91 nt withheld, positions 2536-2626]
A
[49 nt withheld, positions 2628-2676]
CCTTTGACGTTGGAGTCCACGTTCTTT
[37 nt withheld, positions 2704-2740]
ACCCTATCTCGGTCTATTCTTTTGATTTATAAGGGATTTTGCCGATTTCGGCCTATTGGTTAAAAAATGA
GCTGATTTAACAAAAATTTAACGCGAATTTTAACAAAATATTAACGCTTACAATTTAGGTGGCACTTTTC
GGGGAAATGTGCGCGGAACCCCTATTTGTTTATTTTTCTAAATACATTCAAATATGTATCCGCTCATGAG
ACAATAACCCTGATAAATGCTTCAATAATATTGAAAAAGGAAGAGTATGAGTATTCAACATTTCCGTGTC
GCCCTTATTCCCTTTTTTGCGGCATTTTGCCTTCCTGTTTTTGCTCACCCAGAAACGCTGGTGAAAGTAA
AAGATGCTGAAGATCAGTTGGGTGCACGAGTGGGTTACATCGAACTGGATCTCAACAGCGGTAAGATCCT
TGAGAGTTTTCGCCCCGAAGAACGTTTTCCAATGATGAGCACTTTTAAAGTTCTGCTATGTGGCGCGGTA
TTATCCCGTATTGACGCCGGGCAAGAGCAACTCGGTCGCCGCATACACTATTCTCAGAATGACTTGGTTG
AGTACTCACCAGTCACAGAAAAGCATCTTACGGATGGCATGACAGTAAGAGAATTATGCAGTGCTGCCAT
AACCATGAGTGATAACACTGCGGCCAACTTACTTCTGACAACGATCGGAGGACCGAAGGAGCTAACCGCT
TTTTTGCACAACATGGGGGATCATGTAACTCGCCTTGATCGTTGGGAACCGGAGCTGAATGAAGCCATAC
CAAACGACGAGCGTGACACCACGATGCCTGTAGCAATGGCAACAACGTTGCGCAAACTATTAACTGGCGA
ACTACTTACTCTAGCTTCCCGGCAACAATTAATAGACTGGATGGAGGCGGATAAAGTTGCAGGACCACTT
CTGCGCTCGGCCCTTCCGGCTGGCTGGTTTATTGCTGATAAATCTGGAGCCGGTGAGCGTGGGTCTCGCG
GTATCATTGCAGCACTGGGGCCAGATGGTAAGCCCTCCCGTATCGTAGTTATCTACACGACGGGGAGTCA
GGCAACTATGGATGAACGAAATAGACAGATCGCTGAGATAGGTGCCTCACTGATTAAGCATTGGTAACTG
TCAGACCAAGTTTACTCATATATACTTTAGATTGATTTAAAACTTCATTTTTAATTTAAAAGGATCTAGG
TGAAGATCCTTTTTGATAATCTCATGACCAAAATCCCTTAACGTGAGTTTTCGTTCCACTGAGCGTCAGA
CCCCGTAGAAAAGATCAAAGGATCTTCTTGAGATCCTTTTTTTCTGCGCGTAATCTGCTGCTTGCAAACA
AAAAAACCACCGCTACCAGCGGTGGTTTGTTTGCCGGATCAAGAGCTACCAACTCTTTTTCCGAAGGTAA
CTGGCTTCAGCAGAGCGCAGATACCAAATACTGTTCTTCTAGTGTAGCCGTAGTTAGGCCACCACTTCAA
GAACTCTGTAGCACCGCCTACATACCTCGCTCTGCTAATCCTGTTACCAGTGGCTGCTGCCAGTGGCGAT
AAGTCGTGTCTTACCGGGTTGGACTCAAGACGATAGTTACCGGATAAGGCGCAGCGGTCGGGCTGAACGG
GGGGTTCGTGCACACAGCCCAGCTTGGAGCGAACGACCTACACCGAACTGAGATACCTACAGCGTGAGCT
ATGAGAAAGCGCCACGCTTCCCGAAGGGAGAAAGGCGGACAGGTATCCGGTAAGCGGCAGGGTCGGAACA
GGAGAGCGCACGAGGGAGCTTCCAGGGGGAAACGCCTGGTATCTTTATAGTCCTGTCGGGTTTCGCCACC
TCTGACTTGAGCGTCGATTTTTGTGATGCTCGTCAGGGGGGCGGAGCCTATGGAAAAACGCCAGCAACGC
GGCCTTTTTACGGTTCCTGGCCTTTTGCTGGCCTTTTGCTCACATGTTCTTTCCTGCGTTATCCCCTGAT
TCTGTGGATAACCGTATTACCGCCTTTGAGTGAGCTGATACCGCTCGCCGCAGCCGAACGACCGAGCGCA
GCGAGTCAGTGAGCGAGGAAGCGGAAGAGCGCCCAATACGCAAACCGCCTCTCCCCGCGCGTTGGCCGAT
TCATTAATGCAG
