>Addgene plasmid #193362 | vgCam-pRSETb | depositor partial sequence | sequence record 378215 | vgCam_F1(Primer: CGATCCCGCGAAATTAATACGAC)
ATGCGGGGTTCTCATCATCATCATCATCATGGTATGGCTAGCATGACTGGTGGACAGCAAATGGGTCGGG
ATCTGTACGACGATGACGATAAGGATCCAACCATGGTGAGCAAGGGCGAGGAGCTGTTCACCGGGGTGGT
GCCCATCCTGGTCGAGCTGGACGGCGACGTAAACGGCCACAAGTTCAGCGTGCGCGGCGAGGGCGAGGGC
GATGCCACCAACGGCAAGCTGACCCTGAAGTTCATCTGCACCACCGGCAAGCTGCCCGTGCCCTGGCCCA
CCCTCGTGACCACCCTGGGTTACGGCGTGGCGTGCTTCAGCCGCTACCCCGACCACATGAAGCGCCACGA
CTTCTTCAAGTCCGCCATGCCCGAAGGCTACGTCCAGGAGCGCACCATCAGCTTCAAGGACGACGGCACC
TACAAGACCCGCGCCGAGGTGAAGTTCGAGGGCGACACCCTGGTGAACCGCATCGAGCTGAAGGGCATCG
ACTTCAAGGAGGACGGCAACATCCTGGGGCACAAGCTGGAGTACAACGG
