>Addgene plasmid #193362 | vgCam-pRSETb | depositor partial sequence | sequence record 378216 | vgCam_F2(Primer: ACCGCCGCCC GCATGCATGA CCAACTG)
GCGCCTCTTCCCCCCCTTTGCTGTCATCATTTGTACAAACTCTTCATAGTTTACTTGGCCATCACCATCG
ATATCTGCTTCCCTTATCATTTCATCAACTTCTTCATCTGTTAACTTCTCCCCGAGGTTTGTCATGACGT
GACGTAACTGAGCAGCGCTGATGTAGCCGTTCCCATCCTTGTCAAAAACACGGAATGCTTCTCGGATTTC
CTCTTCGCTGTCTGTGTCCTTCATTTTTCTAGCCATCATAGTAAGAAATTCAGGAAAGTAAATCGTTCCA
TTGCCATCAGCATCGACTTCATTGATCATATCCTGCAATTCTGCTTCCGTTGGGTTTTGTCCAAGCGACC
TCATAACGGTGCCAAGTTCCTTTGTGGTGATGGTGCCGTCCCCATCCTTGTCGAATAATGAGAAGGCTTC
TTTGAACTCTGCAATCTGCTCTTCTGTCAGTTGGTCATGCATGCGGGCGGCGGTACGGAACTCCAGCAGG
ACCATGTGATCGCGCTTCTCGTTGGGGTCTTTGCTCAGCACCACCTGCACGCTCAGGTAGTGGTTGTCGG
GCAGCANCACGGGGCCGTCGCCGATGGGGGTGTTCTGCTGGTAGTGGTC
