>Addgene plasmid #193362 | vgCam-pRSETb | depositor partial sequence | sequence record 378217 | vgCam_R1(Primer: GAGCTGCACg ctGCCGTCCA TGAGCTCCAG )
ATTATTCGACAAGGATGGGGACGGCACCATCACCACAAAGGAACTTGGCACCGTTATGAGGTCGCTTGGA
CAAAACCCAACGGAAGCAGAATTGCAGGATATGATCAATGAAGTCGATGCTGATGGCAATGGAACGATTT
ACTTTCCTGAATTTCTTACTATGATGGCTAGAAAAATGAAGGACACAGACAGCGAAGAGGAAATCCGAGA
AGCATTCCGTGTTTTTGACAAGGATGGGAACGGCTACATCAGCGCTGCTCAGTTACGTCACGTCATGACA
AACCTCGGGGAGAAGTTAACAGATGAAGAAGTTGATGAAATGATAAGGGAAGCAGATATCGATGGTGATG
GCCAAGTAAACTATGAAGAGTTTGTACAAATGATGACAGCAAAGGG
