>Addgene plasmid #193362 | vgCam-pRSETb | depositor partial sequence | sequence record 378218 | vgCam_R2(Primer: GCCTCTTCGCTATTACGCCAG )
CCGTTTAGAGGCCCCAAGGGGTTATGCTAGTTATTGCTNAGCGGTGGCAGCAGCCAACTCAGCTTCCTTT
CGGGCTTTGTTAGCAGCCGGATCAAGCTTATTTTTCGAACTGCGGGTGGCTCCAGCCTCCGAATTCCTCG
ATGTTGTGGCGGATCTTGAAGTTGGCCTTGATGCCGTTCTTCTGCTTGTCGGCCATGATATAGACGTTGT
GGCTGTTGAAGTTGTACTCCAGCTTGTGCCCCAGGATGTTGCCGTCCTCCTTGAAGTCGATGCCCTTCAG
CTCGATGCGGTTCACCAGGGTGTCGCCCTCGAACTTCACCTCGGCGCGGGTCTTGTAGTTGCCGTCGTCC
TTGAAGAAGATGGTGCGCTCCTGGACGTAGCCTTCGGGCATGGCGGACTTGAAGAAGTCGTGCTGCTTCA
TGTGGTCGGGGTAGCGGNCGAACACCATCACGCCGTANGAGAAGGTGGTCACGAGGGTGGGCCAGGGCAC
GGGCAGCTTGCCGGTGGTGCAGATGAACTTCAGGGTCAGCTTGCCGTANGTGGCATCGCCCTCGCCCTCG
CCGGACACGCTGAACTTGTGGCCGTTTACGTCGCCGTCCAGCTCGACCAGGATGGGCACCACCCCGGTGA
ACAGCTCCTCGCCCTTGCTCACCATGCCACCGCTGCCACCCTTGT
